>Addgene plasmid #116293 | pHAGE-EGFR-R222C | addgene full sequence | sequence record 250690 | Addgene NGS Result
TTTCAGACCCACCTCCCAACCCCGAGGGGACCCGACAGGCCCGAAGGAATAGAAGAAGAAGGTGGAGAGA
GAGACAGAGACAGATCCATTCGATTAGTGAACGGATCTCGACGGTATCGCCGAATTCACAAATGGCAGTA
TTCATCCACAATTTTAAAAGAAAAGGGGGGATTGGGGGGTACAGTGCAGGGGAAAGAATAGTAGACATAA
TAGCAACAGACATACAAACTAAAGAATTACAAAAACAAATTACAAAAATTCAAAATTTTCGGGTTTATTA
CAGGGACAGCAGAGATCCAGTTTGGACTAGTCGTGAGGCTCCGGTGCCCGTCAGTGGGCAGAGCGCACAT
CGCCCACAGTCCCCGAGAAGTTGGGGGGAGGGGTCGGCAATTGAACCGGTGCCTAGAGAAGGTGGCGCGG
GGTAAACTGGGAAAGTGATGTCGTGTACTGGCTCCGCCTTTTTCCCGAGGGTGGGGGAGAACCGTATATA
AGTGCAGTAGTCGCCGTGAACGTTCTTTTTCGCAACGGGTTTGCCGCCAGAACACAGGTAAGTGCCGTGT
GTGGTTCCCGCGGGCCTGGCCTCTTTACGGGTTATGGCCCTTGCGTGCCTTGAATTACTTCCACCTGGCT
GCAGTACGTGATTCTTGATCCCGAGCTTCGGGTTGGAAGTGGGTGGGAGAGTTCGAGGCCTTGCGCTTAA
GGAGCCCCTTCGCCTCGTGCTTGAGTTGAGGCCTGGCCTGGGCGCTGGGGCCGCCGCGTGCGAATCTGGT
GGCACCTTCGCGCCTGTCTCGCTGCTTTCGATAAGTCTCTAGCCATTTAAAATTTTTGATGACCTGCTGC
GACGCTTTTTTTCTGGCAAGATAGTCTTGTAAATGCGGGCCAAGATCTGCACACTGGTATTTCGGTTTTT
GGGGCCGCGGGCGGCGACGGGGCCCGTGCGTCCCAGCGCACATGTTCGGCGAGGCGGGGCCTGCGAGCGC
GGCCACCGAGAATCGGACGGGGGTAGTCTCAAGCTGGCCGGCCTGCTCTGGTGCCTGGCCTCGCGCCGCC
GTGTATCGCCCCGCCCTGGGCGGCAAGGCTGGCCCGGTCGGCACCAGTTGCGTGAGCGGAAAGATGGCCG
CTTCCCGGCCCTGCTGCAGGGAGCTCAAAATGGAGGACGCGGCGCTCGGGAGAGCGGGCGGGTGAGTCAC
CCACACAAAGGAAAAGGGCCTTTCCGTCCTCAGCCGTCGCTTCATGTGACTCCACGGAGTACCGGGCGCC
GTCCAGGCACCTCGATTAGTTCTCGAGCTTTTGGAGTACGTCGTCTTTAGGTTGGGGGGAGGGGTTTTAT
GCGATGGAGTTTCCCCACACTGAGTGGGTGGAGACTGAAGTTAGGCCAGCTTGGCACTTGATGTAATTCT
CCTTGGAATTTGCCCTTTTTGAGTTTGGATCTTGGTTCATTCTCAAGCCTCAGACAGTGGTTCAAAGTTT
TTTTCTTCCATTTCAGGTGTCGTGAAGCGGCCCTGCAGATATCAACAAGTTTGTACAAAAAAGCAGGCAC
CATGCGACCCTCCGGGACGGCCGGGGCAGCGCTCCTGGCGCTGCTGGCTGCGCTCTGCCCGGCGAGTCGG
GCTCTGGAGGAAAAGAAAGTTTGCCAAGGCACGAGTAACAAGCTCACGCAGTTGGGCACTTTTGAAGATC
ATTTTCTCAGCCTCCAGAGGATGTTCAATAACTGTGAGGTGGTCCTTGGGAATTTGGAAATTACCTATGT
GCAGAGGAATTATGATCTTTCCTTCTTAAAGACCATCCAGGAGGTGGCTGGTTATGTCCTCATTGCCCTC
AACACAGTGGAGCGAATTCCTTTGGAAAACCTGCAGATCATCAGAGGAAATATGTACTACGAAAATTCCT
ATGCCTTAGCAGTCTTATCTAACTATGATGCAAATAAAACCGGACTGAAGGAGCTGCCCATGAGAAATTT
ACAGGAAATCCTGCATGGCGCCGTGCGGTTCAGCAACAACCCTGCCCTGTGCAACGTGGAGAGCATCCAG
TGGCGGGACATAGTCAGCAGTGACTTTCTCAGCAACATGTCGATGGACTTCCAGAACCACCTGGGCAGCT
GCCAAAAGTGTGATCCAAGCTGTCCCAATGGGAGCTGCTGGGGTGCAGGAGAGGAGAACTGCCAGAAACT
GACCAAAATCATCTGTGCCCAGCAGTGCTCCGGGTGCTGCCGTGGCAAGTCCCCCAGTGACTGCTGCCAC
AACCAGTGTGCTGCAGGCTGCACAGGCCCCCGGGAGAGCGACTGCCTGGTCTGCCGCAAATTCCGAGACG
AAGCCACGTGCAAGGACACCTGCCCCCCACTCATGCTCTACAACCCCACCACGTACCAGATGGATGTGAA
CCCCGAGGGCAAATACAGCTTTGGTGCCACCTGCGTGAAGAAGTGTCCCCGTAATTATGTGGTGACAGAT
CACGGCTCGTGCGTCCGAGCCTGTGGGGCCGACAGCTATGAGATGGAGGAAGACGGCGTCCGCAAGTGTA
AGAAGTGCGAAGGGCCTTGCCGCAAAGTGTGTAACGGAATAGGTATTGGTGAATTTAAAGACTCACTCTC
CATAAATGCTACGAATATTAAACACTTCAAAAACTGCACCTCCATCAGTGGCGATCTCCACATCCTGCCG
GTGGCATTTAGGGGTGACTCCTTCACACATACTCCTCCTCTGGATCCACAGGAACTGGATATTCTGAAAA
CCGTAAAGGAAATCACAGGGTTTTTGCTGATTCAGGCTTGGCCTGAAAACAGGACGGACCTCCATGCCTT
TGAGAACCTAGAAATCATACGCGGCAGGACCAAGCAACATGGTCAGTTTTCTCTTGCAGTCGTCAGCCTG
AACATAACATCCTTGGGATTACGCTCCCTCAAGGAGATAAGTGATGGAGATGTGATAATTTCAGGAAACA
AAAATTTGTGCTATGCAAATACAATAAACTGGAAAAAACTGTTTGGGACCTCCGGTCAGAAAACCAAAAT
TATAAGCAACAGAGGTGAAAACAGCTGCAAGGCCACAGGCCAGGTCTGCCATGCCTTGTGCTCCCCCGAG
GGCTGCTGGGGCCCGGAGCCCAGGGACTGCGTCTCTTGCCGGAATGTCAGCCGAGGCAGGGAATGCGTGG
ACAAGTGCAACCTTCTGGAGGGTGAGCCAAGGGAGTTTGTGGAGAACTCTGAGTGCATACAGTGCCACCC
AGAGTGCCTGCCTCAGGCCATGAACATCACCTGCACAGGACGGGGACCAGACAACTGTATCCAGTGTGCC
CACTACATTGACGGCCCCCACTGCGTCAAGACCTGCCCGGCAGGAGTCATGGGAGAAAACAACACCCTGG
TCTGGAAGTACGCAGACGCCGGCCATGTGTGCCACCTGTGCCATCCAAACTGCACCTACGGATGCACTGG
GCCAGGTCTTGAAGGCTGTCCAACGAATGGGCCTAAGATCCCGTCCATCGCCACTGGGATGGTGGGGGCC
CTCCTCTTGCTGCTGGTGGTGGCCCTGGGGATCGGCCTCTTCATGCGAAGGCGCCACATCGTTCGGAAGC
GCACGCTGCGGAGGCTGCTGCAGGAGAGGGAGCTTGTGGAGCCTCTTACACCCAGT
[981 nt withheld, positions 3627-4607]
TTCTTCAGCAGCCCCTCCACGTCACGGACTCCCCTCCTGAGCTCTCTGAGTGCAACCAGCAACAATTCCA
CCGTGGCTTGCATTGATAGAAATGGGCTGCAAAGCTGTCCCATCAAGGAAGACAGCTTCTTGCAGCGATA
CAGCTCAGACCCCACAGGCGCCTTGACTGAGGACAGCATAGACGACACCTTCCTCCCAGTGCCTGAATAC
ATAAACCAGTCCGTTCCCAAAAGGCCCGCTGGCTCTGTGCAGAATCCTGTCTATCACAATCAGCCTCTGA
ACCCCGCGCCCAGCAGAGACCCACACTACCAGGACCCCCACAGCACTGCAGTGGGCAACCCCGAGTATCT
CAACACTGTCCAGCCCACCTGTGTCAACAGCACATTCGACAGCCCTGCCCACTGGGCCCAGAAAGGCAGC
CACCAAATTAGCCTGGACAACCCTGACTACCAGCAGGACTTCTTTCCCAAGGAAGCCAAGCCAAATGGCA
TCTTTAAGGGCTCCACAGCTGAAAATGCAGAATACCTAAGGGTCGCGCCACAAAGCAGTGAATTTATTGG
AGCATAGAACCCAGCTTTCTTGTACAAAGTGGTGATATCCAATTAACCCTCACTAAAGGGAGAATGTTGA
ATAAGAAGTAATTCCCTATAGTGAGTCGTATTACCACCCAACTTTTCTATACAAAGTGGTTGATATCCAG
CACAGTGGCGGCCGCTCGAGTCTAGAGGGCCCGCGGTTCGAAGGTAAGCCTATCCCTAACCCTCTCCTCG
GTCTCGATTCTACGCGTACCGGTTAGTAATGAGATCCCTCCCCCCCCCCTAACGTTACTGGCCGAAGCCG
CTTGGAATAAGGCCGGTGTGCGTTTGTCTATATGTTATTTTCCACCATATTGCCGTCTTTTGGCAATGTG
AGGGCCCGGAAACCTGGCCCTGTCTTCTTGACGAGCATTCCTAGGGGTCTTTCCCCTCTCGCCAAAGGAA
TGCAAGGTCTGTTGAATGTCGTGAAGGAAGCAGTTCCTCTGGAAGCTTCTTGAAGACAAACAACGTCTGT
AGCGACCCTTTGCAGGCAGCGGAACCCCCCACCTGGCGACAGGTGCCTCTGCGGCCAAAAGCCACGTGTA
TAAGATACACCTGCAAAGGCGGCACAACCCCAGTGCCACGTTGTGAGTTGGATAGTTGTGGAAAGAGTCA
AATGGCTCTCCTCAAGCGTATTCAACAAGGGGCTGAAGGATGCCCAGAAGGTACCCCATTGTATGGGATC
TGATCTGGGGCCTCGGTGCACATGCTTTACATGTGTTTAGTCGAGGTTAAAAAAACGTCTAGGCCCCCCG
AACCACGGGGACGTGGTTTTCCTTTGAAAAACACGATGATAATATGGCCACACATATGACCGAGTACAAG
CCCACGGTGCGCCTCGCCACCCGCGACGACGTCCCCAGGGCCGTACGCACCCTCGCCGCCGCGTTCGCCG
ACTACCCCGCCACGCGCCACACCGTCGATCCGGACCGCCACATCGAGCGGGTCACCGAGCTGCAAGAACT
CTTCCTCACGCGCGTCGGGCTCGACATCGGCAAGGTGTGGGTCGCGGACGACGGCGCCGCGGTGGCGGTC
TGGACCACGCCGGAGAGCGTCGAAGCGGGGGCGGTGTTCGCCGAGATCGGCCCGCGCATGGCCGAGTTGA
GCGGTTCCCGGCTGGCCGCGCAGCAACAGATGGAAGGCCTCCTGGCGCCGCACCGGCCCAAGGAGCCCGC
GTGGTTCCTGGCCACCGTCGGCGTCTCGCCCGACCACCAGGGCAAGGGTCTGGGCAGCGCCGTCGTGCTC
CCCGGAGTGGAGGCGGCCGAGCGCGCCGGGGTGCCCGCCTTCCTGGAGACCTCCGCGCCCCGCAACCTCC
CCTTCTACGAGCGGCTCGGCTTCACCGTCACCGCCGACGTCGAGGTGCCCGAAGGACCGCGCACCTGGTG
CATGACCCGCAAGCCCGGTGCCTAAATCGATAGATCCTAATCAACCTCTGGATTACAAAATTTGTGAAAG
ATTGACTGGTATTCTTAACTATGTTGCTCCTTTTACGCTATGTGGATACGCTGCTTTAATGCCTTTGTAT
CATGCTATTGCTTCCCGTATGGCTTTCATTTTCTCCTCCTTGTATAAATCCTGGTTGCTGTCTCTTTATG
AGGAGTTGTGGCCCGTTGTCAGGCAACGTGGCGTGGTGTGCACTGTGTTTGCTGACGCAACCCCCACTGG
TTGGGGCATTGCCACCACCTGTCAGCTCCTTTCCGGGACTTTCGCTTTCCCCCTCCCTATTGCCACGGCG
GAACTCATCGCCGCCTGCCTTGCCCGCTGCTGGACAGGGGCTCGGCTGTTGGGCACTGACAATTCCGTGG
TGTTGTCGGGGAAATCATCGTCCTTTCCTTGGCTGCTCGCCTGTGTTGCCACCTGGATTCTGCGCGGGAC
GTCCTTCTGCTACGTCCCTTCGGCCCTCAATCCAGCGGACCTTCCTTCCCGCGGCCTGCTGCCGGCTCTG
CGGCCTCTTCCGCGTCTTCGCCTTCGCCCTCAGACGAGTCGGATCTCCCTTTGGGCCGCCTCCCCGCCTG
AGATCCTTTAAGACCAATGACTTACAAGGCAGCTGTAGATCTTAGCCACTTTTTAAAAGAAAAGGGGGGA
CTGGAAGGGCTAATTCACTCCCAACGAAGACAAGATCTGCTTTTTGCTTGTACTGGGTCTCTCTGGTTAG
ACCAGATCTGAGCCTGGGAGCTCTCTGGCTAACTAGGGAACCCACTGCTTAAGCCTCAATAAAGCTTGCC
TTGAGTGCTTCAAGTAGTGTGTGCCCGTCTGTTGTGTGACTCTGGTAACTAGAGATCCCTCAGACCCTTT
TAGTCAGTGTGGAAAATCTCTAGCAGTAGTAGTTCATGTCATCTTATTATTCAGTATTTATAACTTGCAA
AGAAATGAATATCAGAGAGTGAGAGGCCCGGGTTAATTAAGGAAAGGGCTAGATCATTCTTGAAGACGAA
AGGGCCTCGTGATACGCCTATTTTTATAGGTTAATGTCATGATAATAATGGTTTCTTAGACGTCAGGTGG
CACTTTTCGGGGAAATGTGCGCGGAACCCCTATTTGTTTATTTTTCTAAATACATTCAAATATGTATCCG
CTCATGAGACAATAACCCTGATAAATGCTTCAATAATATTGAAAAAGGAAGAGTATGAGTATTCAACATT
TCCGTGTCGCCCTTATTCCCTTTTTTGCGGCATTTTGCCTTCCTGTTTTTGCTCACCCAGAAACGCTGGT
GAAAGTAAAAGATGCTGAAGATCAGTTGGGTGCACGAGTGGGTTACATCGAACTGGATCTCAACAGCGGT
AAGATCCTTGAGAGTTTTCGCCCCGAAGAACGTTTTCCAATGATGAGCACTTTTAAAGTTCTGCTATGTG
GCGCGGTATTATCCCGTGTTGACGCCGGGCAAGAGCAACTCGGTCGCCGCATACACTATTCTCAGAATGA
CTTGGTTGAGTACTCACCAGTCACAGAAAAGCATCTTACGGATGGCATGACAGTAAGAGAATTATGCAGT
GCTGCCATAACCATGAGTGATAACACTGCGGCCAACTTACTTCTGACAACGATCGGAGGACCGAAGGAGC
TAACCGCTTTTTTGCACAACATGGGGGATCATGTAACTCGCCTTGATCGTTGGGAACCGGAGCTGAATGA
AGCCATACCAAACGACGAGCGTGACACCACGATGCCTGTAGCAATGGCAACAACGTTGCGCAAACTATTA
ACTGGCGAACTACTTACTCTAGCTTCCCGGCAACAATTAATAGACTGGATGGAGGCGGATAAAGTTGCAG
GACCACTTCTGCGCTCGGCCCTTCCGGCTGGCTGGTTTATTGCTGATAAATCTGGAGCCGGTGAGCGTGG
GTCTCGCGGTATCATTGCAGCACTGGGGCCAGATGGTAAGCCCTCCCGTATCGTAGTTATCTACACGACG
GGGAGTCAGGCAACTATGGATGAACGAAATAGACAGATCGCTGAGATAGGTGCCTCACTGATTAAGCATT
GGTAACTGTCAGACCAAGTTTACTCATATATACTTTAGATTGATTTAAAACTTCATTTTTAATTTAAAAG
GATCTAGGTGAAGATCCTTTTTGATAATCTCATGACCAAAATCCCTTAACGTGAGTTTTCGTTCCACTGA
GCGTCAGACCCCGTAGAAAAGATCAAAGGATCTTCTTGAGATCCTTTTTTTCTGCGCGTAATCTGCTGCT
TGCAAACAAAAAAACCACCGCTACCAGCGGTGGTTTGTTTGCCGGATCAAGAGCTACCAACTCTTTTTCC
GAAGGTAACTGGCTTCAGCAGAGCGCAGATACCAAATACTGTTCTTCTAGTGTAGCCGTAGTTAGGCCAC
CACTTCAAGAACTCTGTAGCACCGCCTACATACCTCGCTCTGCTAATCCTGTTACCAGTGGCTGCTGCCA
GTGGCGATAAGTCGTGTCTTACCGGGTTGGACTCAAGACGATAGTTACCGGATAAGGCGCAGCGGTCGGG
CTGAACGGGGGGTTCGTGCACACAGCCCAGCTTGGAGCGAACGACCTACACCGAACTGAGATACCTACAG
CGTGAGCTATGAGAAAGCGCCACGCTTCCCGAAGGGAGAAAGGCGGACAGGTATCCGGTAAGCGGCAGGG
TCGGAACAGGAGAGCGCACGAGGGAGCTTCCAGGGGGAAACGCCTGGTATCTTTATAGTCCTGTCGGGTT
TCGCCACCTCTGACTTGAGCGTCGATTTTTGTGATGCTCGTCAGGGGGGCGGAGCCTATGGAAAAACGCC
AGCAACGCGGCCTTTTTACGGTTCCTGGCCTTTTGCTGGCCTTTTGCTCACATGTTCTTTCCTGCGTTAT
CCCCTGATTCTGTGGATAACCGTATTACCGCCTTTGAGTGAGCTGATACCGCTCGCCGCAGCCGAACGAC
CGAGCGCAGCGAGTCAGTGAGCGAGGAAGCGGAAGAGCGCCCAATACGCAAACCGCCTCTCCCCGCGCGT
TGGCCGATTCATTAATGCAGCAAGCTCATGGCTGACTAATTTTTTTTATTTATGCAGAGGCCGAGGCCGC
CTCGGCCTCTGAGCTATTCCAGAAGTAGTGAGGAGGCTTTTTTGGAGGCCTAGGCTTTTGCAAAAAGCTC
CCCGTGGCACGACAGGTTTCCCGACTGGAAAGCGGGCAGTGAGCGCAACGCAATTAATGTGAGTTAGCTC
ACTCATTAGGCACCCCAGGCTTTACACTTTATGCTTCCGGCTCGTATGTTGTGTGGAATTGTGAGCGGAT
AACAATTTCACACAGGAAACAGCTATGACATGATTACGAATTTCACAAATAAAGCATTTTTTTCACTGCA
TTCTAGTTGTGGTTTGTCCAAACTCATCAATGTATCTTATCATGTCTGGATCAACTGGATAACTCAAGCT
AACCAAAATCATCCCAAACTTCCCACCCCATACCCTATTACCACTGCCAATTACCTGTGGTTTCATTTAC
TCTAAACCTGTGATTCCTCTGAATTATTTTCATTTTAAAGAAATTGTATTTGTTAAATATGTACTACAAA
CTTAGTAGTTGGAAGGGCTAATTCACTCCCAAAGAAGACAAGATATCCTTGATCTGTGGATCTACCACAC
ACAAGGCTACTTCCCTGATTAGCAGAACTACACACCAGGGCCAGGGGTCAGATATCCACTGACCTTTGGA
TGGTGCTACAAGCTAGTACCAGTTGAGCCAGATAAGGTAGAAGAGGCCAATAAAGGAGAGAACACCAGCT
TGTTACACCCTGTGAGCCTGCATGGGATGGATGACCCGGAGAGAGAAGTGTTAGAGTGGAGGTTTGACAG
CCGCCTAGCATTTCATCACGTGGCCCGAGAGCTGCATCCGGAGTACTTCAAGAACTGCTGATATCGAGCT
TGCTACAAGGGACTTTCCGCTGGGGACTTTCCAGGGAGGCGTGGCCTGGGCGGGACTGGGGAGTGGCGAG
CCCTCAGATCCTGCATATAAGCAGCTGCTTTTTGCCTGTACTGGGTCTCTCTGGTTAGACCAGATCTGAG
CCTGGGAGCTCTCTGGCTAACTAGGGAACCCACTGCTTAAGCCTCAATAAAGCTTGCCTTGAGTGCTTCA
AGTAGTGTGTGCCCGTCTGTTGTGTGACTCTGGTAACTAGAGATCCCTCAGACCCTTTTAGTCAGTGTGG
AAAATCTCTAGCAGTGGCGCCCGAACAGGGACTTGAAAGCGAAAGGGAAACCAGAGGAGCTCTCTCGACG
CAGGACTCGGCTTGCTGAAGCGCGCACGGCAAGAGGCGAGGGGCGGCGACTGGTGAGTACGCCAAAAATT
TTGACTAGCGGAGGCTAGAAGGAGAGAGATGGGTGCGAGAGCGTCAGTATTAAGCGGGGGAGAATTAGAT
CGCGATGGGAAAAAATTCGGTTAAGGCCAGGGGGAAAGAAAAAATATAAATTAAAACATATAGTATGGGC
AAGCAGGGAGCTAGAACGATTCGCAGTTAATCCTGGCCTGTTAGAAACATCAGAAGGCTGTAGACAAATA
CTGGGACAGCTACAACCATCCCTTCAGACAGGATCAGAAGAACTTAGATCATTATATAATACAGTAGCAA
CCCTCTATTGTGTGCATCAAAGGATAGAGATAAAAGACACCAAGGAAGCTTTAGACAAGATAGAGGAAGA
GCAAAACAAAAGTAAGACCACCGCACAGCAAGCGGCCGGCCGCTGATCTTCAGACCTGGAGGAGGAGATA
TGAGGGACAATTGGAGAAGTGAATTATATAAATATAAAGTAGTAAAAATTGAACCATTAGGAGTAGCACC
CACCAAGGCAAAGAGAAGAGTGGTGCAGAGAGAAAAAAGAGCAGTGGGAATAGGAGCTTTGTTCCTTGGG
TTCTTGGGAGCAGCAGGAAGCACTATGGGCGCAGCGTCAATGACGCTGACGGTACAGGCCAGACAATTAT
TGTCTGGTATAGTGCAGCAGCAGAACAATTTGCTGAGGGCTATTGAGGCGCAACAGCATCTGTTGCAACT
CACAGTCTGGGGCATCAAGCAGCTCCAGGCAAGAATCCTGGCTGTGGAAAGATACCTAAAGGATCAACAG
CTCCTGGGGATTTGGGGTTGCTCTGGAAAACTCATTTGCACCACTGCTGTGCCTTGGAATGCTAGTTGGA
GTAATAAATCTCTGGAACAGATTTGGAATCACACGACCTGGATGGAGTGGGACAGAGAAATTAACAATTA
CACAAGCTTAATACACTCCTTAATTGAAGAATCGCAAAACCAGCAAGAAAAGAATGAACAAGAATTATTG
GAATTAGATAAATGGGCAAGTTTGTGGAATTGGTTTAACATAACAAATTGGCTGTGGTATATAAAATTAT
TCATAATGATAGTAGGAGGCTTGGTAGGTTTAAGAATAGTTTTTGCTGTACTTTCTATAGTGAATAGAGT
TAGGCAGGGATATTCACCATTATCG
Features (pLannotate 1.2.2; 30 found; start..end, strand, type, name):
      7..107     +  CDS            Rev (fragment): human immunodeficiency virus 1 (HIV-1) Rev protein; rev; enhances nuclear export of unspliced and incompletely spliced viral mRNAs
    152..269     +  misc_feature   cPPT/CTS: central polypurine tract and central termination sequence of HIV-1
    317..1495    +  promoter       EF-1α promoter: strong constitutive promoter for human elongation factor EF-1α
   1516..1536    +  protein_bind   attB1: mutant version of attB; core recombination site for the Gateway® BP reaction BP Clonase™
   1542..5172    +  CDS            EGFR (fragment) (sequence partly withheld): precursor of human epidermal growth factor receptor
   5176..5200    -  protein_bind   attB2: mutant version of attB; recombination site for the Gateway® BP reaction BP Clonase™
   5208..5226    +  promoter       T3 promoter: promoter for bacteriophage T3 RNA polymerase
   5252..5270    -  promoter       T7 promoter: promoter for bacteriophage T7 RNA polymerase
   5276..5294    -  protein_bind   attB4 (fragment): mutant version of attB; core recombination site for the Gateway® BP reaction BP Clonase™
   5350..5391    +  CDS            V5 tag: epitope tag from simian virus 5
   5517..5979    +  misc_feature   IRES: internal ribosome entry site (IRES) of the encephalomyocarditis virus (EMCV)
   5993..6590    +  CDS            PuroR (fragment): puromycin N-acetyltransferase; pac from Streptomyces; confers resistance to puromycin
   6606..7194    +  misc_feature   WPRE: woodchuck hepatitis virus posttranscriptional regulatory element
   7202..7267    +  CDS            nef (fragment): NEF_HV1Z2 - Experimental evidence at protein level: Swiss-Prot protein existence level 1. Extracellular Nef protein targets CD4(+) T-lymphocytes for apoptosis by interacting with CXCR4 surface receptors. From Human immunodeficiency virus type 1 group M subtype D (isolate Z2/CDC-Z34) (HIV-1).
   7269..7502    +  LTR            3' LTR (ΔU3): self-inactivating 3' long terminal repeat (LTR) from HIV-1
   7707..7811    +  promoter       AmpR promoter: bla
   7812..8672    +  CDS            AmpR: β-lactamase; bla; confers resistance to ampicillin, carbenicillin, and related antibiotics
   8843..9431    +  rep_origin     ori: high-copy-number ColE1/pMB1/pBR322/pUC origin of replication
   9614..9668    +  CDS            lacI (fragment): lac repressor; lacI; The lac repressor binds to the lac operator to inhibit transcription in E. coli. This inhibition can be relieved by adding lactose or isopropyl-β-D-thiogalactopyranoside (IPTG).
   9674..9767    +  rep_origin     SV40 ori (fragment): SV40 origin of replication
   9792..9829    +  CDS            lacI (fragment): lac repressor; lacI; The lac repressor binds to the lac operator to inhibit transcription in E. coli. This inhibition can be relieved by adding lactose or isopropyl-β-D-thiogalactopyranoside (IPTG).
   9842..9863    +  protein_bind   CAP binding site: CAP binding activates transcription in the presence of cAMP. E. coli catabolite activator protein
   9878..9908    +  promoter       lac promoter: promoter for the E. coli lac operon
   9912..9934    +  protein_bind   lac operator (fragment): The lac repressor binds to the lac operator to inhibit transcription in E. coli. This inhibition can be relieved by adding lactose or isopropyl-β-D-thiogalactopyranoside (IPTG). lac repressor encoded by lacI
   9966..10049   +  polyA_signal   SV40 poly(A) signal (fragment): SV40 polyadenylation signal
  10216..10545   +  CDS            nef (fragment): NEF_HV1BR - Experimental evidence at protein level: Swiss-Prot protein existence level 1. Extracellular Nef protein targets CD4(+) T-lymphocytes for apoptosis by interacting with CXCR4 surface receptors (PubMed:14990729). From Human immunodeficiency virus type 1 group M subtype B (isolate BRU/LAI) (HIV-1).
  10593..10850   +  LTR            5' LTR (truncated): truncated 5' long terminal repeat (LTR) from HIV-1
  10897..11022   +  misc_feature   HIV-1 Ψ: packaging signal of human immunodeficiency virus type 1
  11006..11344   +  CDS            HIV-1 gag (fragment): gag protein from human immunodeficiency virus 1; gag
  11519..11752   +  misc_feature   RRE: The Rev response element (RRE) of HIV-1 allows for Rev-dependent mRNA export from the nucleus to the cytoplasm.
