[The description below was written by a language model from this plasmid's Addgene catalogue record and pLannotate feature annotations shown in this document.]
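Description:
pHAGE-EGFR-R222C is an HIV-1-derived lentiviral expression plasmid built on the pHAGE backbone and carrying human EGFR with the R222C point mutation. It is maintained in E. coli through a high-copy ColE1/pUC-type origin and selected with ampicillin via the β-lactamase gene. The sequenced record is about 12.1 kb. The backbone also contains small remnants of lac regulatory elements, an SV40 origin and an SV40 poly(A) signal, which appear to be cloning vestiges rather than functional parts of the payload.

The viral portion comprises a truncated 5' LTR, the Ψ packaging signal with adjoining gag fragment, the Rev response element, the cPPT/CTS, and a self-inactivating ΔU3 3' LTR. Together these allow the transcript to be packaged, exported, reverse transcribed and integrated when packaging functions are supplied in trans, while the integrated provirus is left without LTR promoter activity. Expression therefore depends on the internal EF-1α promoter, a strong constitutive promoter, which drives the EGFR open reading frame. That insert is flanked by attB1 and attB2 sites, consistent with the recorded Gateway cloning. Downstream lie T3 and T7 promoter sequences, a partial attB4 site and a V5 epitope sequence; the record does not indicate whether V5 is fused in frame to EGFR. An EMCV IRES then directs translation of puromycin N-acetyltransferase from the same transcript, linking puromycin selection of transduced cells to transgene expression, and a WPRE enhances transcript expression.

The stated purpose is lentiviral expression of EGFR R222C. The associated publication concerns systematic functional annotation of somatic mutations in cancer, so the construct is suited to stable expression of this variant in mammalian cells for comparison with other alleles.
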