Addgene plasmid #116293: pHAGE-EGFR-R222C
Purpose: Lentiviral expression of EGFR R222C
Depositing lab: Gordon Mills & Kenneth Scott. Depositing organization: Baylor College of Medicine. Publication: Systematic Functional Annotation of Somatic Mutations in Cancer. Ng PK, Li J, Jeong KJ, Shao S, Chen H, Tsang YH, Sengupta S, Wang Z, Bhavana VH, Tran R, Soewito S, Minussi DC, Moreno D, Kong K, Dogruluk T, Lu H, Gao J, Tokheim C, Zhou DC, Johnson AM, Zeng J, Ip CKM, Ju Z, Wester M, Yu S, Li Y, Vellano CP, Schultz N, Karchin R, Ding L, Lu Y, Cheung LWT, Chen K, Shaw KR, Meric-Bernstam F, Scott KL, Yi S, Sahni N, Liang H, Mills GB. Cancer Cell. 2018 Mar 12;33(3):450-462.e10. doi: 10.1016/j.ccell.2018.01.021. PubMed 29533785.
Backbone
  Vector backbone: pHAGE
  Vector type: Lentiviral
Growth in bacteria
  Bacterial resistance: Ampicillin, 100 μg/mL
  Growth temperature: 37°C
  Growth strain: Stbl3
  Copy number: High Copy
Gene/Insert
  Gene/Insert name: EGFR
  Species: H. sapiens (human)
  Mutation: R222C
  Entrez Gene: EGFR (a.k.a. ERBB, ERBB1, ERRP, HER1, NISBD2, NNCIS, PIG61, mENA)
  Cloning method: Gateway Cloning
Terms and licenses: Academic/Nonprofit Terms; Industry Terms: Not Available to Industry
How to cite: pHAGE-EGFR-R222C was a gift from Gordon Mills & Kenneth Scott (Addgene plasmid # 116293 ; http://n2t.net/addgene:116293 ; RRID:Addgene_116293)
