>Addgene plasmid #116293 | pHAGE-EGFR-R222C | depositor partial sequence | sequence record 219167 | insert
ATGCGACCCTCCGGGACGGCCGGGGCAGCGCTCCTGGCGCTGCTGGCTGCGCTCTGCCCGGCGAGTCGGG
CTCTGGAGGAAAAGAAAGTTTGCCAAGGCACGAGTAACAAGCTCACGCAGTTGGGCACTTTTGAAGATCA
TTTTCTCAGCCTCCAGAGGATGTTCAATAACTGTGAGGTGGTCCTTGGGAATTTGGAAATTACCTATGTG
CAGAGGAATTATGATCTTTCCTTCTTAAAGACCATCCAGGAGGTGGCTGGTTATGTCCTCATTGCCCTCA
ACACAGTGGAGCGAATTCCTTTGGAAAACCTGCAGATCATCAGAGGAAATATGTACTACGAAAATTCCTA
TGCCTTAGCAGTCTTATCTAACTATGATGCAAATAAAACCGGACTGAAGGAGCTGCCCATGAGAAATTTA
CAGGAAATCCTGCATGGCGCCGTGCGGTTCAGCAACAACCCTGCCCTGTGCAACGTGGAGAGCATCCAGT
GGCGGGACATAGTCAGCAGTGACTTTCTCAGCAACATGTCGATGGACTTCCAGAACCACCTGGGCAGCTG
CCAAAAGTGTGATCCAAGCTGTCCCAATGGGAGCTGCTGGGGTGCAGGAGAGGAGAACTGCCAGAAACTG
ACCAAAATCATCTGTGCCCAGCAGTGCTCCGGGTGCTGCCGTGGCAAGTCCCCCAGTGACTGCTGCCACA
ACCAGTGTGCTGCAGGCTGCACAGGCCCCCGGGAGAGCGACTGCCTGGTCTGCCGCAAATTCCGAGACGA
AGCCACGTGCAAGGACACCTGCCCCCCACTCATGCTCTACAACCCCACCACGTACCAGATGGATGTGAAC
CCCGAGGGCAAATACAGCTTTGGTGCCACCTGCGTGAAGAAGTGTCCCCGTAATTATGTGGTGACAGATC
ACGGCTCGTGCGTCCGAGCCTGTGGGGCCGACAGCTATGAGATGGAGGAAGACGGCGTCCGCAAGTGTAA
GAAGTGCGAAGGGCCTTGCCGCAAAGTGTGTAACGGAATAGGTATTGGTGAATTTAAAGACTCACTCTCC
ATAAATGCTACGAATATTAAACACTTCAAAAACTGCACCTCCATCAGTGGCGATCTCCACATCCTGCCGG
TGGCATTTAGGGGTGACTCCTTCACACATACTCCTCCTCTGGATCCACAGGAACTGGATATTCTGAAAAC
CGTAAAGGAAATCACAGGGTTTTTGCTGATTCAGGCTTGGCCTGAAAACAGGACGGACCTCCATGCCTTT
GAGAACCTAGAAATCATACGCGGCAGGACCAAGCAACATGGTCAGTTTTCTCTTGCAGTCGTCAGCCTGA
ACATAACATCCTTGGGATTACGCTCCCTCAAGGAGATAAGTGATGGAGATGTGATAATTTCAGGAAACAA
AAATTTGTGCTATGCAAATACAATAAACTGGAAAAAACTGTTTGGGACCTCCGGTCAGAAAACCAAAATT
ATAAGCAACAGAGGTGAAAACAGCTGCAAGGCCACAGGCCAGGTCTGCCATGCCTTGTGCTCCCCCGAGG
GCTGCTGGGGCCCGGAGCCCAGGGACTGCGTCTCTTGCCGGAATGTCAGCCGAGGCAGGGAATGCGTGGA
CAAGTGCAACCTTCTGGAGGGTGAGCCAAGGGAGTTTGTGGAGAACTCTGAGTGCATACAGTGCCACCCA
GAGTGCCTGCCTCAGGCCATGAACATCACCTGCACAGGACGGGGACCAGACAACTGTATCCAGTGTGCCC
ACTACATTGACGGCCCCCACTGCGTCAAGACCTGCCCGGCAGGAGTCATGGGAGAAAACAACACCCTGGT
CTGGAAGTACGCAGACGCCGGCCATGTGTGCCACCTGTGCCATCCAAACTGCACCTACGGATGCACTGGG
CCAGGTCTTGAAGGCTGTCCAACGAATGGGCCTAAGATCCCGTCCATCGCCACTGGGATGGTGGGGGCCC
TCCTCTTGCTGCTGGTGGTGGCCCTGGGGATCGGCCTCTTCATGCGAAGGCGCCACATCGTTCGGAAGCG
CACGCTGCGGAGGCTGCTGCAGGAGAGGGAGCTTGTGGAGCCTCTTACACCCAGT
[981 nt withheld, positions 2086-3066]
TTCTTCAGCAGCCCCTCCACGTCACGGACTCCCCTCCTGAGCTCTCTGAGTGCAACCAGCAACAATTCCA
CCGTGGCTTGCATTGATAGAAATGGGCTGCAAAGCTGTCCCATCAAGGAAGACAGCTTCTTGCAGCGATA
CAGCTCAGACCCCACAGGCGCCTTGACTGAGGACAGCATAGACGACACCTTCCTCCCAGTGCCTGAATAC
ATAAACCAGTCCGTTCCCAAAAGGCCCGCTGGCTCTGTGCAGAATCCTGTCTATCACAATCAGCCTCTGA
ACCCCGCGCCCAGCAGAGACCCACACTACCAGGACCCCCACAGCACTGCAGTGGGCAACCCCGAGTATCT
CAACACTGTCCAGCCCACCTGTGTCAACAGCACATTCGACAGCCCTGCCCACTGGGCCCAGAAAGGCAGC
CACCAAATTAGCCTGGACAACCCTGACTACCAGCAGGACTTCTTTCCCAAGGAAGCCAAGCCAAATGGCA
TCTTTAAGGGCTCCACAGCTGAAAATGCAGAATACCTAAGGGTCGCGCCACAAAGCAGTGAATTTATTGG
AGCATGA
